Addgene plasmid #164526: MS03
Purpose: Expresses Sonic Hedgehog
Depositing lab: Gregory Pazour. Depositing organization: University of Massachusetts, Worcester. Publication: Ubiquitin links smoothened to intraflagellar transport to regulate Hedgehog signaling. Desai PB, Stuck MW, Lv B, Pazour GJ. J Cell Biol. 2020 Jul 6;219(7). pii: 151798. doi: 10.1083/jcb.201912104. PubMed 32435793.
Backbone
  Vector backbone: Phage lentivirus
  Vector type: Lentiviral
  Selectable markers: Blasticidin
Growth in bacteria
  Bacterial resistance: Ampicillin, 100 μg/mL
  Growth temperature: 37°C
  Growth strain: NEB Stable
  Copy number: High Copy
Gene/Insert
  Gene/Insert name: Sonic Hedgehog
  Species: H. sapiens (human)
  Mutation: WT
  Entrez Gene: SHH (a.k.a. HHG1, HLP3, HPE3, MCOPCB5, SMMCI, ShhNC, TPT, TPTPS)
  Promoter: CMV
  Cloning method: Restriction Enzyme; 5′ cloning site BamH1 (not destroyed); 3′ cloning site Xba1 (not destroyed)
Terms and licenses: Academic/Nonprofit Terms; Industry Terms: Not Available to Industry
How to cite: MS03 was a gift from Gregory Pazour (Addgene plasmid # 164526 ; http://n2t.net/addgene:164526 ; RRID:Addgene_164526)
