[The description below was written by a language model from this plasmid's Addgene catalogue record and pLannotate feature annotations shown in this document.]
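Description:
MS03 is a lentiviral transfer plasmid built on a pHAGE-type ("Phage lentivirus") HIV-1-derived backbone for expressing wild-type human Sonic Hedgehog (SHH) in mammalian cells. It is maintained in E. coli through a high-copy ColE1/pUC origin and a β-lactamase gene conferring ampicillin resistance. A recombination-deficient host strain is recorded for propagation, as is common for plasmids carrying repeated LTR sequences. The viral portion contains truncated HIV-1 LTRs flanking the Ψ packaging signal with an adjoining gag fragment, the Rev response element for Rev-dependent nuclear export of the genomic RNA, and the cPPT/CTS, which aids nuclear import and transduction. A WPRE lies upstream of the 3′ LTR to enhance transcript stability and expression. Packaging functions are not encoded on the plasmid and would have to be supplied in trans.

The payload is a bicistronic cassette driven by the CMV immediate-early enhancer and promoter. The SHH coding sequence, cloned between BamHI and XbaI sites that remain intact, is followed by an EMCV IRES and the blasticidin S deaminase gene, so a single transcript yields both SHH and the drug marker, and blasticidin selection enriches for cells expressing the insert. The automated annotation matched only about 590 nt of this region, and it did so to the chicken SHH N-terminal signalling domain. The available space before the IRES suggests the insert may correspond largely to that N-terminal portion rather than the full-length precursor, but the record does not say so explicitly. The stated purpose is simply SHH expression, and the associated study concerns Hedgehog signalling, Smoothened and intraflagellar transport. The exact experimental use, for example as a source of Hedgehog ligand, is not specified.
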