Features (pLannotate 1.2.2; 25 found; start..end, strand, type, name):
    377..634     +  LTR            5' LTR (truncated): truncated 5' long terminal repeat (LTR) from HIV-1
    681..806     +  misc_feature   HIV-1 Ψ: packaging signal of human immunodeficiency virus type 1
    790..1128    +  CDS            HIV-1 gag (fragment): gag protein from human immunodeficiency virus 1; gag
   1303..1536    +  misc_feature   RRE: The Rev response element (RRE) of HIV-1 allows for Rev-dependent mRNA export from the nucleus to the cytoplasm.
   1913..2013    +  CDS            Rev (fragment): human immunodeficiency virus 1 (HIV-1) Rev protein; rev; enhances nuclear export of unspliced and incompletely spliced viral mRNAs
   2061..2178    +  misc_feature   cPPT/CTS: central polypurine tract and central termination sequence of HIV-1
   2230..2533    +  enhancer       CMV enhancer: human cytomegalovirus immediate early enhancer
   2534..2737    +  promoter       CMV promoter: human cytomegalovirus (CMV) immediate early promoter
   2835..3425    +  CDS            SHH (fragment): SHH_CHICK - Experimental evidence at protein level: Swiss-Prot protein existence level 1. [Sonic hedgehog protein N-product]: The dually lipidated sonic hedgehog protein N-product (ShhNp) is a morphogen which is essential for a variety of patterning events during development. Induces ventral cell fate in the neural tube and somites (PubMed:7736596). Involved in the patterning of the anterior-posterior axis of the developing limb bud (By similarity). Essential for axon guidance (By similarity). Binds to the patched (PTCH1) receptor, which functions in association with smoothened (SMO), to activ
   3460..4045    +  misc_feature   IRES2: internal ribosome entry site (IRES) of the encephalomyocarditis virus (EMCV)
   4046..4441    +  CDS            BSD: blasticidin S deaminase; Aspergillus terreus BSD; confers resistance to blasticidin
   4518..5106    +  misc_feature   WPRE: woodchuck hepatitis virus posttranscriptional regulatory element
   5101..5211    +  CDS            nef (fragment): NEF_SIVS4 - Experimental evidence at protein level: Swiss-Prot protein existence level 1. Interferes with TCR signaling from the cell membrane. Interacts with CD247/TCRZ (TCR zeta chain) and exert potent down- regulation of cell surface TCR/CD3 complexes. From Simian immunodeficiency virus (isolate F236/smH4) (SIV-sm) (Simian immunodeficiency virus sooty mangabey monkey).
   5254..5434    +  LTR            5' LTR (truncated): truncated 5' long terminal repeat (LTR) from HIV-1
   5567..5671    +  promoter       AmpR promoter: bla
   5672..6532    +  CDS            AmpR: β-lactamase; bla; confers resistance to ampicillin, carbenicillin, and related antibiotics
   6703..7291    +  rep_origin     ori: high-copy-number ColE1/pMB1/pBR322/pUC origin of replication
   7474..7528    +  CDS            lacI (fragment): lac repressor; lacI; The lac repressor binds to the lac operator to inhibit transcription in E. coli. This inhibition can be relieved by adding lactose or isopropyl-β-D-thiogalactopyranoside (IPTG).
   7534..7627    +  rep_origin     SV40 ori (fragment): SV40 origin of replication
   7652..7689    +  CDS            lacI (fragment): lac repressor; lacI; The lac repressor binds to the lac operator to inhibit transcription in E. coli. This inhibition can be relieved by adding lactose or isopropyl-β-D-thiogalactopyranoside (IPTG).
   7702..7723    +  protein_bind   CAP binding site: CAP binding activates transcription in the presence of cAMP. E. coli catabolite activator protein
   7738..7768    +  promoter       lac promoter: promoter for the E. coli lac operon
   7776..7792    +  protein_bind   lac operator: The lac repressor binds to the lac operator to inhibit transcription in E. coli. This inhibition can be relieved by adding lactose or isopropyl-β-D-thiogalactopyranoside (IPTG). lac repressor encoded by lacI
   7826..7909    +  polyA_signal   SV40 poly(A) signal (fragment): SV40 polyadenylation signal
   8076..329     +  CDS            nef (fragment) (across the origin): NEF_HV1BR - Experimental evidence at protein level: Swiss-Prot protein existence level 1. Extracellular Nef protein targets CD4(+) T-lymphocytes for apoptosis by interacting with CXCR4 surface receptors (PubMed:14990729). From Human immunodeficiency virus type 1 group M subtype B (isolate BRU/LAI) (HIV-1).
>Addgene plasmid #164526 | MS03 | addgene full sequence | sequence record 325306 | Addgene NGS Result
TGGAAGGGCTAATTCACTCCCAAAGAAGACAAGATATCCTTGATCTGTGGATCTACCACACACAAGGCTA
CTTCCCTGATTAGCAGAACTACACACCAGGGCCAGGGGTCAGATATCCACTGACCTTTGGATGGTGCTAC
AAGCTAGTACCAGTTGAGCCAGATAAGGTAGAAGAGGCCAATAAAGGAGAGAACACCAGCTTGTTACACC
CTGTGAGCCTGCATGGGATGGATGACCCGGAGAGAGAAGTGTTAGAGTGGAGGTTTGACAGCCGCCTAGC
ATTTCATCACGTGGCCCGAGAGCTGCATCCGGAGTACTTCAAGAACTGCTGATATCGAGCTTGCTACAAG
GGACTTTCCGCTGGGGACTTTCCAGGGAGGCGTGGCCTGGGCGGGACTGGGGAGTGGCGAGCCCTCAGAT
CCTGCATATAAGCAGCTGCTTTTTGCCTGTACTGGGTCTCTCTGGTTAGACCAGATCTGAGCCTGGGAGC
TCTCTGGCTAACTAGGGAACCCACTGCTTAAGCCTCAATAAAGCTTGCCTTGAGTGCTTCAAGTAGTGTG
TGCCCGTCTGTTGTGTGACTCTGGTAACTAGAGATCCCTCAGACCCTTTTAGTCAGTGTGGAAAATCTCT
AGCAGTGGCGCCCGAACAGGGACTTGAAAGCGAAAGGGAAACCAGAGGAGCTCTCTCGACGCAGGACTCG
GCTTGCTGAAGCGCGCACGGCAAGAGGCGAGGGGCGGCGACTGCAGAGTACGCCAAAAATTTTGACTAGC
GGAGGCTAGAAGGAGAGAGATGGGTGCGAGAGCGTCAGTATTAAGCGGGGGAGAATTAGATCGCGATGGG
AAAAAATTCGGTTAAGGCCAGGGGGAAAGAAAAAATATAAATTAAAACATATAGTATGGGCAAGCAGGGA
GCTAGAACGATTCGCAGTTAATCCTGGCCTGTTAGAAACATCAGAAGGCTGTAGACAAATACTGGGACAG
CTACAACCATCCCTTCAGACAGGATCAGAAGAACTTAGATCATTATATAATACAGTAGCAACCCTCTATT
GTGTGCATCAAAGGATAGAGATAAAAGACACCAAGGAAGCTTTAGACAAGATAGAGGAAGAGCAAAACAA
AAGTAAGACCACCGCACAGCAAGCGGCCGGCCGCTGATCTTCAGACCTGGAGGAGGAGATATGAGGGACA
ATTGGAGAAGTGAATTATATAAATATAAAGTAGTAAAAATTGAACCATTAGGAGTAGCACCCACCAAGGC
AAAGAGAAGAGTGGTGCAGAGAGAAAAAAGAGCAGTGGGAATAGGAGCTTTGTTCCTTGGGTTCTTGGGA
GCAGCAGGAAGCACTATGGGCGCAGCGTCAATGACGCTGACGGTACAGGCCAGACAATTATTGTCTGGTA
TAGTGCAGCAGCAGAACAATTTGCTGAGGGCTATTGAGGCGCAACAGCATCTGTTGCAACTCACAGTCTG
GGGCATCAAGCAGCTCCAGGCAAGAATCCTGGCTGTGGAAAGATACCTAAAGGATCAACAGCTCCTGGGG
ATTTGGGGTTGCTCTGGAAAACTCATTTGCACCACTGCTGTGCCTTGGAATGCTAGTTGGAGTAATAAAT
CTCTGGAACAGATTTGGAATCACACGACCTGGATGGAGTGGGACAGAGAAATTAACAATTACACAAGCTT
AATACACTCCTTAATTGAAGAATCGCAAAACCAGCAAGAAAAGAATGAACAAGAATTATTGGAATTAGAT
AAATGGGCAAGTTTGTGGAATTGGTTTAACATAACAAATTGGCTGTGGTATATAAAATTATTCATAATGA
TAGTAGGAGGCTTGGTAGGTTTAAGAATAGTTTTTGCTGTACTTTCTATAGTGAATAGAGTTAGGCAGGG
ATATTCACCATTATCGTTTCAGACCCACCTCCCAACCCCGAGGGGACCCGACAGGCCCGAAGGAATAGAA
GAAGAAGGTGGAGAGAGAGACAGAGACAGATCCATTCGATTAGTGAACGGATCTCGACGGTATCGCCGAA
TTCTCAACAATAGGCAGTATTCATCCACAATTTTAAAAGAAAAGGGGGGATTGGGGGGTACAGTGCAGGG
GAAAGAATAGTAGACATAATAGCAACAGACATACAAACTAAAGAATTACAAAAACAAATTACAAAAATTC
AAAATTTTCGGGTTTATTACTCGGACAGCAGAGATCCAGTTTGGACTAGTGGAGTTCCGCGTTACATAAC
TTACGCAAAATGGCCCGCCTGGCTGACCGCCCAACGACCCCCGCCCATTGACGTCAATAATGACCAATGT
TCCCATAGTAACGCCAATAGGGACTTTCCATTGACGTCAATGGGTGGAGTATTTACGCAAAACTGCCCAC
TTGGCAGTACATCAAGTGTATCATTTGCCAACAACGCCCCCTATTGACGTCAATGACGCAAAATGGCCCG
CCTGGCATTATGCCCAGTACATGACCTTATGGGACTTTCCTACTTGGCAGTACATCTACGTATTAGTCAT
CGCTATTACCATGGTGATGCGGTTTTGGCAGTACATCAATGGGCGTGGATAGCGGTTTGACTCACGGGGA
TTTCCAAGTCTCCACCCCATTGACGTCAATGGGAGTTTGTTTTGGCACCAAAATCAACGGGACTTTCCAA
AATGTCGTAACAACTCCGCCCCATTGACGCAAATGGGCGGTAGGCGTGTACGGTGGGAGGTCTATATAAG
CAGAGCTCGTTTAGTGAACCGTCAGATCGCCTGGAGACGCCATCCACGCTGTTTTGACCTCCATTCAAGA
CACCGGCGGCCTTAATTAATGATCAGGATCCACCATGCTGCTGCTGGCGAGATGTCTGCTGCTAGTCCTC
GTCTCCTCGCTGCTGGTATGCTCGGGACTGGCGTGCGGACCGGGCAGGGGGTTCGGGAAGAGGAGGCACC
CCAAAAAGCTGACCCCTTTAGCCTACAAGCAGTTTATCCCCAATGTGGCCGAGAAGACCCTAGGCGCCAG
CGGAAGGTATGAAGGGAAGATCTCCAGAAACTCCGAGCGATTTAAGGAACTCACCCCCAATTACAACCCC
GACATCATATTTAAGGATGAAGAAAACACCGGAGCGGACAGGCTGATGACTCAGAGGTGTAAGGACAAGT
TGAACGCTTTGGCCATCTCGGTGATGAACCAGTGGCCAGGAGTGAAACTGCGGGTGACCGAGGGCTGGGA
CGAAGATGGCCACCACTCAGAGGAGTCTCTGCACTACGAGGGCCGCGCAGTGGACATCACCACGTCTGAC
CGCGACCGCAGCAAGTACGGCATGCTGGCCCGCCTGGCGGTGGAGGCCGGCTTCGACTGGGTGTACTACG
AGTCCAAGGCACATATCCACTGCTCGGTGAAAGCAGAGAACTCGGTGGCGGCCAAATCGGGAGGCTAATC
TAGAGCGGCCGCTAAGTAAGTAAGATCCGCCCCTCTCCCTCCCCCCCCCTAACGTTACTGGCCGAAGCCG
CTTGGAATAAGGCCGGTGTGCGTTTGTCTATATGTTATTTTCCACCATATTGCCGTCTTTTGGCAATGTG
AGGGCCCGGAAACCTGGCCCTGTCTTCTTGACGAGCATTCCTAGGGGTCTTTCCCCTCTCGCCAAAGGAA
TGCAAGGTCTGTTGAATGTCGTGAAGGAAGCAGTTCCTCTGGAAGCTTCTTGAAGACAAACAACGTCTGT
AGCGACCCTTTGCAGGCAGCGGAACCCCCCACCTGGCGACAGGTGCCTCTGCGGCCAAAAGCCACGTGTA
TAAGATACACCTGCAAAGGCGGCACAACCCCAGTGCCACGTTGTGAGTTGGATAGTTGTGGAAAGAGTCA
AATGGCTCTCCTCAAGCGTATTCAACAAGGGGCTGAAGGATGCCCAGAAGGTACCCCATTGTATGGGATC
TGATCTGGGGCCTCGGTACACATGCTTTACATGTGTTTAGTCGAGGTTAAAAAAACGTCTAGGCCCCCCG
AACCACGGGGACGTGGTTTTCCTTTGAAAAACACGATGATAATATGGCCACAACCATGGCCAAGCCTTTG
TCTCAAGAAGAATCCACCCTCATTGAAAGAGCAACGGCTACAATCAACAGCATCCCCATCTCTGAAGACT
ACAGCGTCGCCAGCGCAGCTCTCTCTAGCGACGGCCGCATCTTCACTGGTGTCAATGTATATCATTTTAC
TGGGGGACCTTGTGCAGAACTCGTGGTGCTGGGCACTGCTGCTGCTGCGGCAGCTGGCAACCTGACTTGT
ATCGTCGCGATCGGAAATGAGAACAGGGGCATCTTGAGCCCCTGCGGACGGTGCCGACAGGTGCTTCTCG
ATCTGCATCCTGGGATCAAAGCCATAGTGAAGGACAGTGATGGACAGCCGACGGCAGTTGGGATTCGTGA
ATTGCTGCCCTCTGGTTATGTGTGGGAGGGCGGTAGTGGCGAGGGCAGAGGAAGTCTTCTAACATGCGGT
GACGTGGAGGAGAATCCCGGCCCTCTCGAGAGATCCTAATCAACCTCTGGATTACAAAATTTGTGAAAGA
TTGACTGGTATTCTTAACTATGTTGCTCCTTTTACGCTATGTGGATACGCTGCTTTAATGCCTTTGTATC
ATGCTATTGCTTCCCGTATGGCTTTCATTTTCTCCTCCTTGTATAAATCCTGGTTGCTGTCTCTTTATGA
GGAGTTGTGGCCCGTTGTCAGGCAACGTGGCGTGGTGTGCACTGTGTTTGCTGACGCAACCCCCACTGGT
TGGGGCATTGCCACCACCTGTCAGCTCCTTTCCGGGACTTTCGCTTTCCCCCTCCCTATTGCCACGGCGG
AACTCATCGCCGCCTGCCTTGCCCGCTGCTGGACAGGGGCTCGGCTGTTGGGCACTGACAATTCCGTGGT
GTTGTCGGGGAAATCATCGTCCTTTCCTTGGCTGCTCGCCTGTGTTGCCACCTGGATTCTGCGCGGGACG
TCCTTCTGCTACGTCCCTTCGGCCCTCAATCCAGCGGACCTTCCTTCCCGCGGCCTGCTGCCGGCTCTGC
GGCCTCTTCCGCGTCTTCGCCTTCGCCCTCAGACGAGTCGGATCTCCCTTTGGGCCGCCTCCCCGCCTGG
TACCTTTAAGACCAATGACTTACAAGGCAGCTGTAGATCTTAGCCACTTTTTAAAAGAAAAGGGGGGACT
GGAAGGGCTAATTCACTCCCAACGAAGACAAGATCACCTGCAGGACAGGCGCGCCCTGCTTTTTGCTTGT
ACTGGGTCTCTCTGGTTAGACCAGATCTGAGCCTGGGAGCTCTCTGGCTAACTAGGGAACCCACTGCTTA
AGCCTCAATAAAGCTTGCCTTGAGTGCTTCAAGTAGTGTGTGCCCGTCTGTTGTGTGACTCTGGTAACTA
GAGATCCCTCAGACCCTTTTAGTCAGTGTGGAAAATCTCTAGCACCCGGGCGATTAAGGAAAGGGCTAGA
TCATTCTTGAAGACGAAAGGGCCTCGTGATACGCCTATTTTTATAGGTTAATGTCATGATAATAATGGTT
TCTTAGACGTCAGGTGGCACTTTTCGGGGAAATGTGCGCGGAACCCCTATTTGTTTATTTTTCTAAATAC
ATTCAAATATGTATCCGCTCATGAGACAATAACCCTGATAAATGCTTCAATAATATTGAAAAAGGAAGAG
TATGAGTATTCAACATTTCCGTGTCGCCCTTATTCCCTTTTTTGCGGCATTTTGCCTTCCTGTTTTTGCT
CACCCAGAAACGCTGGTGAAAGTAAAAGATGCTGAAGATCAGTTGGGTGCACGAGTGGGTTACATCGAAC
TGGATCTCAACAGCGGTAAGATCCTTGAGAGTTTTCGCCCCGAAGAACGTTTTCCAATGATGAGCACTTT
TAAAGTTCTGCTATGTGGCGCGGTATTATCCCGTGTTGACGCCGGGCAAGAGCAACTCGGTCGCCGCATA
CACTATTCTCAGAATGACTTGGTTGAGTACTCACCAGTCACAGAAAAGCATCTTACGGATGGCATGACAG
TAAGAGAATTATGCAGTGCTGCCATAACCATGAGTGATAACACTGCGGCCAACTTACTTCTGACAACGAT
CGGAGGACCGAAGGAGCTAACCGCTTTTTTGCACAACATGGGGGATCATGTAACTCGCCTTGATCGTTGG
GAACCGGAGCTGAATGAAGCCATACCAAACGACGAGCGTGACACCACGATGCCTGTAGCAATGGCAACAA
CGTTGCGCAAACTATTAACTGGCGAACTACTTACTCTAGCTTCCCGGCAACAATTAATAGACTGGATGGA
GGCGGATAAAGTTGCAGGACCACTTCTGCGCTCGGCCCTTCCGGCTGGCTGGTTTATTGCTGATAAATCT
GGAGCCGGTGAGCGTGGGTCTCGCGGTATCATTGCAGCACTGGGGCCAGATGGTAAGCCCTCCCGTATCG
TAGTTATCTACACGACGGGGAGTCAGGCAACTATGGATGAACGAAATAGACAGATCGCTGAGATAGGTGC
CTCACTGATTAAGCATTGGTAACTGTCAGACCAAGTTTACTCATATATACTTTAGATTGATTTAAAACTT
CATTTTTAATTTAAAAGGATCTAGGTGAAGATCCTTTTTGATAATCTCATGACCAAAATCCCTTAACGTG
AGTTTTCGTTCCACTGAGCGTCAGACCCCGTAGAAAAGATCAAAGGATCTTCTTGAGATCCTTTTTTTCT
GCGCGTAATCTGCTGCTTGCAAACAAAAAAACCACCGCTACCAGCGGTGGTTTGTTTGCCGGATCAAGAG
CTACCAACTCTTTTTCCGAAGGTAACTGGCTTCAGCAGAGCGCAGATACCAAATACTGTTCTTCTAGTGT
AGCCGTAGTTAGGCCACCACTTCAAGAACTCTGTAGCACCGCCTACATACCTCGCTCTGCTAATCCTGTT
ACCAGTGGCTGCTGCCAGTGGCGATAAGTCGTGTCTTACCGGGTTGGACTCAAGACGATAGTTACCGGAT
AAGGCGCAGCGGTCGGGCTGAACGGGGGGTTCGTGCACACAGCCCAGCTTGGAGCGAACGACCTACACCG
AACTGAGATACCTACAGCGTGAGCTATGAGAAAGCGCCACGCTTCCCGAAGGGAGAAAGGCGGACAGGTA
TCCGGTAAGCGGCAGGGTCGGAACAGGAGAGCGCACGAGGGAGCTTCCAGGGGGAAACGCCTGGTATCTT
TATAGTCCTGTCGGGTTTCGCCACCTCTGACTTGAGCGTCGATTTTTGTGATGCTCGTCAGGGGGGCGGA
GCCTATGGAAAAACGCCAGCAACGCGGCCTTTTTACGGTTCCTGGCCTTTTGCTGGCCTTTTGCTCACAT
GTTCTTTCCTGCGTTATCCCCTGATTCTGTGGATAACCGTATTACCGCCTTTGAGTGAGCTGATACCGCT
CGCCGCAGCCGAACGACCGAGCGCAGCGAGTCAGTGAGCGAGGAAGCGGAAGAGCGCCCAATACGCAAAC
CGCCTCTCCCCGCGCGTTGGCCGATTCATTAATGCAGCAAGCTCATGGCTGACTAATTTTTTTTATTTAT
GCAGAGGCCGAGGCCGCCTCGGCCTCTGAGCTATTCCAGAAGTAGTGAGGAGGCTTTTTTGGAGGCCTAG
GCTTTTGCAAAAAGCTCCCCGTGGCACGACAGGTTTCCCGACTGGAAAGCGGGCAGTGAGCGCAACGCAA
TTAATGTGAGTTAGCTCACTCATTAGGCACCCCAGGCTTTACACTTTATGCTTCCGGCTCGTATGTTGTG
TGGAATTGTGAGCGGATAACAATTTCACACAGGAAACAGCTATGACATGATTACGAATTTCACAAATAAA
GCATTTTTTTCACTGCATTCTAGTTGTGGTTTGTCCAAACTCATCAATGTATCTTATCATGTCTGGATCA
ACTGGATAACTCAAGCTAACCAAAATCATCCCAAACTTCCCACCCCATACCCTATTACCACTGCCAATTA
CCTGTGGTTTCATTTACTCTAAACCTGTGATTCCTCTGAATTATTTTCATTTTAAAGAAATTGTATTTGT
TAAATATGTACTACAAACTTAGTAGT
